>Addgene plasmid #89614 | pET21a - GR | addgene full sequence | sequence record 176686 | Addgene NGS Result
ATGGCTAGCATGACTGGTGGACAGCAAATGGGTCGCGGATCCGAATTCATGGTTTTGGGTAAGGGATCAA
TTGGCCGAAAGTTGCTGGGGGCGACAGGTCTGATCGGCTCACTGGCGATTGGCGGCGCCTATTTTACGTA
TCAGCGACGACTGAAGGAAAACCGCAGCTGCACGGCTGAACAGTTCAACGCGGCACAAAACCAGGAAGAA
CTGTCTTGGGCTCTTTCACACTTGAGGAATCCGAAGGAGCACCCGCAGATTCTTCTCTATCGATATTCCA
CTTGCCCCTTTTGTGGGACGGCGAAGGCCCTGCTGGACTACGCCAAAATTCCACACGAATGTGTTGAGGT
GGAGCCAATGTTTAAAAAGGAGATTTCCTCATTTGCGTACAAAAAAGTACCACAGTTGCAGTTTAATGTA
CACGGATACAATGGCCCACTTGTCGTGGACTCTGAAATTATCGTCAGTACTCTTGCAAAGCATGTGGGTA
TGGAGAAGCAGCTGAAGGATCCGGAAGTTGTGAAGTGGCGTGAGTGGGCCCGCGGACCAATGGTACGCCT
TTTGACTCTGGAATTTAACTCTTCTCTTTACAGGGCGTGGTGCGGTTATTCCTACATAAATAACATTGAC
ACGATCCCGTATTCGAACAAGTTGTTCCTAAAGATAGTGGGTGCACCTGTGATGTACCTCGTATCTCAAT
ACATCACTAGGCCCCGACTCCTTAAAAGCGGTCATCTACACGAGGGGGAAGATGTAAAAGGAAGACTTCA
TGGTGAGATAAACACCTTTATTGAAAAAGCCCTTTTGGGTGGGAAGAAAAAGTTTCACGGTGGCTCAAAA
CCAGATCTTGCGGATTTGGACACTTACGGTGTTCTTCAATCTGTTAGAGGACACCGCGTCTATGAGGAAA
TTGTTCAATCTACGCCAATTAAACCATGGTTGGATAGTATGGACAAGGAGGTTGGCCACGTGAGCCATGA
TGGGGCGGCCGCACTCGAGCACCACCACCACCACCACTGAGATCCGGCTGCTAACAAAGCCCGAAAGGAA
GCTGAGTTGGCTGCTGCCACCGCTGAGCAATAACTAGCATAACCCCTTGGGGCCTCTAAACGGGTCTTGA
GGGGTTTTTTGCTGAAAGGAGGAACTATATCCGGATTGGCGAATGGG
[124 nt withheld, positions 1168-1291]
C
[91 nt withheld, positions 1293-1383]
A
[49 nt withheld, positions 1385-1433]
CCTTTGACGTTGGAGTCCACGTTCTTT
[37 nt withheld, positions 1461-1497]
ACCCTATCTCGGTCTATTCTTTTGATTTATAAGGGATTTTGCCGATTTCGGCCTATTGGTTAAAAAATGA
GCTGATTTAACAAAAATTTAACGCGAATTTTAACAAAATATTAACGCTTACAATTTAGGTGGCACTTTTC
GGGGAAATGTGCGCGGAACCCCTATTTGTTTATTTTTCTAAATACATTCAAATATGTATCCGCTCATGAG
ACAATAACCCTGATAAATGCTTCAATAATATTGAAAAAGGAAGAGTATGAGTATTCAACATTTCCGTGTC
GCCCTTATTCCCTTTTTTGCGGCATTTTGCCTTCCTGTTTTTGCTCACCCAGAAACGCTGGTGAAAGTAA
AAGATGCTGAAGATCAGTTGGGTGCACGAGTGGGTTACATCGAACTGGATCTCAACAGCGGTAAGATCCT
TGAGAGTTTTCGCCCCGAAGAACGTTTTCCAATGATGAGCACTTTTAAAGTTCTGCTATGTGGCGCGGTA
TTATCCCGTATTGACGCCGGGCAAGAGCAACTCGGTCGCCGCATACACTATTCTCAGAATGACTTGGTTG
AGTACTCACCAGTCACAGAAAAGCATCTTACGGATGGCATGACAGTAAGAGAATTATGCAGTGCTGCCAT
AACCATGAGTGATAACACTGCGGCCAACTTACTTCTGACAACGATCGGAGGACCGAAGGAGCTAACCGCT
TTTTTGCACAACATGGGGGATCATGTAACTCGCCTTGATCGTTGGGAACCGGAGCTGAATGAAGCCATAC
CAAACGACGAGCGTGACACCACGATGCCTGCAGCAATGGCAACAACGTTGCGCAAACTATTAACTGGCGA
ACTACTTACTCTAGCTTCCCGGCAACAATTAATAGACTGGATGGAGGCGGATAAAGTTGCAGGACCACTT
CTGCGCTCGGCCCTTCCGGCTGGCTGGTTTATTGCTGATAAATCTGGAGCCGGTGAGCGTGGGTCTCGCG
GTATCATTGCAGCACTGGGGCCAGATGGTAAGCCCTCCCGTATCGTAGTTATCTACACGACGGGGAGTCA
GGCAACTATGGATGAACGAAATAGACAGATCGCTGAGATAGGTGCCTCACTGATTAAGCATTGGTAACTG
TCAGACCAAGTTTACTCATATATACTTTAGATTGATTTAAAACTTCATTTTTAATTTAAAAGGATCTAGG
TGAAGATCCTTTTTGATAATCTCATGACCAAAATCCCTTAACGTGAGTTTTCGTTCCACTGAGCGTCAGA
CCCCGTAGAAAAGATCAAAGGATCTTCTTGAGATCCTTTTTTTCTGCGCGTAATCTGCTGCTTGCAAACA
AAAAAACCACCGCTACCAGCGGTGGTTTGTTTGCCGGATCAAGAGCTACCAACTCTTTTTCCGAAGGTAA
CTGGCTTCAGCAGAGCGCAGATACCAAATACTGTCCTTCTAGTGTAGCCGTAGTTAGGCCACCACTTCAA
GAACTCTGTAGCACCGCCTACATACCTCGCTCTGCTAATCCTGTTACCAGTGGCTGCTGCCAGTGGCGAT
AAGTCGTGTCTTACCGGGTTGGACTCAAGACGATAGTTACCGGATAAGGCGCAGCGGTCGGGCTGAACGG
GGGGTTCGTGCACACAGCCCAGCTTGGAGCGAACGACCTACACCGAACTGAGATACCTACAGCGTGAGCT
ATGAGAAAGCGCCACGCTTCCCGAAGGGAGAAAGGCGGACAGGTATCCGGTAAGCGGCAGGGTCGGAACA
GGAGAGCGCACGAGGGAGCTTCCAGGGGGAAACGCCTGGTATCTTTATAGTCCTGTCGGGTTTCGCCACC
TCTGACTTGAGCGTCGATTTTTGTGATGCTCGTCAGGGGGGCGGAGCCTATGGAAAAACGCCAGCAACGC
GGCCTTTTTACGGTTCCTGGCCTTTTGCTGGCCTTTTGCTCACATGTTCTTTCCTGCGTTATCCCCTGAT
TCTGTGGATAACCGTATTACCGCCTTTGAGTGAGCTGATACCGCTCGCCGCAGCCGAACGACCGAGCGCA
GCGAGTCAGTGAGCGAGGAAGCGGAAGAGCGCCTGATGCGGTATTTTCTCCTTACGCATCTGTGCGGTAT
TTCACACCGCAATGGTGCACTCTCAGTACAATCTGCTCTGATGCCGCATAGTTAAGCCAGTATACACTCC
GCTATCGCTACGTGACTGGGTCATGGCTGCGCCCCGACACCCGCCAACACCCGCTGACGCGCCCTGACGG
GCTTGTCTGCTCCCGGCATCCGCTTACAGACAAGCTGTGACCGTCTCCGGGAGCTGCATGTGTCAGAGGT
TTTCACCGTCATCACCGAAACGCGCGAGGCAGCTGCGGTAAAGCTCATCAGCGTGGTCGTGAAGCGATTC
ACAGATGTCTGCCTGTTCATCCGCGTCCAGCTCGTTGAGTTTCTCCAGAAGCGTTAATGTCTGGCTTCTG
ATAAAGCGGGCCATGTTAAGGGCGGTTTTTTCCTGTTTGGTCACTGATGCCTCCGTGTAAGGGGGATTTC
TGTTCATGGGGGTAATGATACCGATGAAACGAGAGAGGATGCTCACGATACGGGTTACTGATGATGAACA
TGCCCGGTTACTGGAACGTTGTGAGGGTAAACAACTGGCGGTATGGATGCGGCGGGACCAGAGAAAAATC
ACTCAGGGTCAATGCCAGCGCTTCGTTAATACAGATGTAGGTGTTCCACAGGGTAGCCAGCAGCATCCTG
CGATGCAGATCCGGAACATAATGGTGCAGGGCGCTGACTTCCGCGTTTCCAGACTTTACGAAACACGGAA
ACCGAAGACCATTCATGTTGTTGCTCAGGTCGCAGACGTTTTGCAGCAGCAGTCGCTTCACGTTCGCTCG
CGTATCGGTGATTCATTCTGCTAACCAGTAAGGCAACCCCGCCAGCCTAGCCGGGTCCTCAACGACAGGA
GCACGATCATGCGCACCCGTGGGGCCGCCATGCCGGCGATAATGGCCTGCTTCTCGCCGAAACGTTTGGT
GGCGGGACCAGTGACGAAGGCTTGAGCGAGGGCGTGCAAGATTCCGAATACCGCAAGCGACAGGCCGATC
ATCGTCGCGCTCCAGCGAAAGCGGTCCTCGCCGAAAATGACCCAGAGCGCTGCCGGCACCTGTCCTACGA
GTTGCATGATAAAGAAGACAGTCATAAGTGCGGCGACGATAGTCATGCCCCGCGCCCACCGGAAGGAGCT
GACTGGGTTGAAGGCTCTCAAGGGCATCGGTCGAGATCCCGGTGCCTAATGAGTGAGCTAACTTACATTA
ATTGCGTTGCGCTCACTGCCCGCTTTCCAGTCGGGAAACCTGTCGTGCCAGCTGCATTAATGAATCGGCC
AACGCGCGGGGAGAGGCGGTTTGCGTATTGGGCGCCAGGGTGGTTTTTCTTTTCACCAGTGAGACGGGCA
ACAGCTGATTGCCCTTCACCGCCTGGCCCTGAGAGAGTTGCAGCAAGCGGTCCACGCTGGTTTGCCCCAG
CAGGCGAAAATCCTGTTTGATGGTGGTTAACGGCGGGATATAACATGAGCTGTCTTCGGTATCGTCGTAT
CCCACTACCGAGATATCCGCACCAACGCGCAGCCCGGACTCGGTAATGGCGCGCATTGCGCCCAGCGCCA
TCTGATCGTTGGCAACCAGCATCGCAGTGGGAACGATGCCCTCATTCAGCATTTGCATGGTTTGTTGAAA
ACCGGACATGGCACTCCAGTCGCCTTCCCGTTCCGCTATCGGCTGAATTTGATTGCGAGTGAGATATTTA
TGCCAGCCAGCCAGACGCAGACGCGCCGAGACAGAACTTAATGGGCCCGCTAACAGCGCGATTTGCTGGT
GACCCAATGCGACCAGATGCTCCACGCCCAGTCGCGTACCGTCTTCATGGGAGAAAATAATACTGTTGAT
GGGTGTCTGGTCAGAGACATCAAGAAATAACGCCGGAACATTAGTGCAGGCAGCTTCCACAGCAATGGCA
TCCTGGTCATCCAGCGGATAGTTAATGATCAGCCCACTGACGCGTTGCGCGAGAAGATTGTGCACCGCCG
CTTTACAGGCTTCGACGCCGCTTCGTTCTACCATCGACACCACCACGCTGGCACCCAGTTGATCGGCGCG
AGATTTAATCGCCGCGACAATTTGCGACGGCGCGTGCAGGGCCAGACTGGAGGTGGCAACGCCAATCAGC
AACGACTGTTTGCCCGCCAGTTGTTGTGCCACGCGGTTGGGAATGTAATTCAGCTCCGCCATCGCCGCTT
CCACTTTTTCCCGCGTTTTCGCAGAAACGTGGCTGGCCTGGTTCACCACGCGGGAAACGGTCTGATAAGA
GACACCGGCATACTCTGCGACATCGTATAACGTTACTGGTTTCACATTCACCACCCTGAATTGACTCTCT
TCCGGGCGCTATCATGCCATACCGCGAAAGGTTTTGCGCCATTCGATGGTGTCCGGGATCTCGACGCTCT
CCCTTATGCGACTCCTGCATTAGGAAGCAGCCCAGTAGTAGGTTGAGGCCGTTGAGCACCGCCGCCGCAA
GGAATGGTGCATGCAAGGAGATGGCGCCCAACAGTCCCCCGGCCACGGGGCCTGCCACCATACCCACGCC
GAAACAAGCGCTCATGAGCCCGAAGTGGCGAGCCCGATCTTCCCCATCGGTGATGTCGGCGATATAGGCG
CCAGCAACCGCACCTGTGGCGCCGGTGATGCCGGCCACGATGCGTCCGGCGTAGAGGATCGAGATCTCGA
TCCCGCGAAATTAATACGACTCACTATAGGGGAATTGTGAGCGGATAACAATTCCCCTCTAGAAATAATT
TTGTTTAACTTTAAGAAGGAGATATACAT
Features (pLannotate 1.2.2; 19 found; start..end, strand, type, name):
      1..33      +  CDS            T7 tag (gene 10 leader): leader peptide from bacteriophage T7 gene 10 promotes efficient translation in E. coli
   1000..1017    +  CDS            9xHis (fragment): 9xHis affinity tag
   1027..1076    +  CDS            SET1 (fragment): solubility-enhancement tag derived from T7 phage gene 10B
   1084..1131    +  terminator     T7 terminator: transcription terminator for bacteriophage T7 RNA polymerase
   1168..1596    +  rep_origin     f1 ori (sequence partly withheld): f1 bacteriophage origin of replication; arrow indicates direction of (+) strand synthesis
   1649..1753    +  promoter       AmpR promoter: bla
   1754..2614    +  CDS            AmpR: β-lactamase; bla; confers resistance to ampicillin, carbenicillin, and related antibiotics
   2785..3373    +  rep_origin     ori: high-copy-number ColE1/pMB1/pBR322/pUC origin of replication
   3559..3698    -  misc_feature   bom: basis of mobility region from pBR322
   3800..3991    -  CDS            rop: Rop protein, which maintains plasmids at low copy number; rop
   4008..4388    +  CDS            YPB1_ECOLX: Protein predicted: Swiss-Prot protein existence level 4. From Escherichia coli.
   4460..4751    -  CDS            TcR (fragment): tetracycline efflux protein; tet; confers resistance to tetracycline
   4766..4787    -  protein_bind   CAP binding site: CAP binding activates transcription in the presence of cAMP. E. coli catabolite activator protein
   4800..5882    -  CDS            lacI: lac repressor; lacI; The lac repressor binds to the lac operator to inhibit transcription in E. coli. This inhibition can be relieved by adding lactose or isopropyl-β-D-thiogalactopyranoside (IPTG).
   5883..5960    -  promoter       lacI promoter: lacI
   5968..6247    -  CDS            TcR (fragment): tetracycline efflux protein; tet; confers resistance to tetracycline
   6269..6287    +  promoter       T7 promoter: promoter for bacteriophage T7 RNA polymerase
   6288..6312    +  protein_bind   lac operator: The lac repressor binds to the lac operator to inhibit transcription in E. coli. This inhibition can be relieved by adding lactose or isopropyl-β-D-thiogalactopyranoside (IPTG). lac repressor encoded by lacI
   6327..6349    +  RBS            RBS: efficient ribosome binding site from bacteriophage T7 gene 10 (Olins and Rangwala, 1989)
