[The description below was written by a language model from this plasmid's Addgene catalogue record and pLannotate feature annotations shown in this document.]
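Description:
pET21a - GR is a bacterial expression plasmid built on the pET21a backbone for IPTG-inducible production of a His-tagged Trypanosoma cruzi protein in E. coli. The record is inconsistent about the insert's identity. The purpose field calls it glutathione reductase, while the gene field names it glutaredoxin (alternative name GR) with a stated insert size of 561 bp. In the sequenced 6,356 nt record, the unannotated interval between the T7 tag and the His tag is roughly 960 bp, which is longer than the stated insert. The exact nature and extent of the coding sequence should therefore be checked against the sequence itself.

Expression follows the standard pET arrangement. A T7 promoter with an adjacent lac operator sits upstream of the T7 gene 10 ribosome binding site. The open reading frame begins with the T7 tag leader, continues through the insert region and ends in a C-terminal hexahistidine tag (annotated as a fragment of a longer His tag), followed by the T7 terminator. The plasmid carries lacI under its own promoter, and the repressor keeps the operator occupied until IPTG is added. Transcription requires a host that supplies T7 RNA polymerase, whereas the listed DH5alpha strain serves for propagation only.

The plasmid is maintained through a ColE1/pBR322-type origin, with the bom and rop elements also present, and is selected with ampicillin via the β-lactamase gene. An f1 origin allows single-stranded DNA production. The short tetracycline-resistance, SET1 and CAP-site annotations are backbone remnants or partial matches rather than functional parts. The His tag permits metal-affinity purification of the recombinant protein. The associated work concerns how killer lymphocytes destroy intracellular parasites.
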