Addgene plasmid #89614: pET21a - GR
Purpose: Expresses recombinant 6HIS tagged T. cruzi Glutathione reductase protein in E. coli upon IPTG induction
Depositing lab: Judy Lieberman. Depositing organization: Boston Children's Hospital. Publication: Killer lymphocytes use granulysin, perforin and granzymes to kill intracellular parasites. Dotiwala F, Mulik S, Polidoro RB, Ansara JA, Burleigh BA, Walch M, Gazzinelli RT, Lieberman J. Nat Med. 2016 Feb;22(2):210-6. doi: 10.1038/nm.4023. Epub 2016 Jan 11. PubMed 26752517.
Backbone
  Vector backbone: pET21a
  Backbone size w/o insert (bp): 5500
  Vector type: Bacterial Expression
Growth in bacteria
  Bacterial resistance: Ampicillin, 100 μg/mL
  Growth temperature: 37°C
  Growth strain: DH5alpha
  Copy number: High Copy
Gene/Insert
  Gene/Insert name: Glutaredoxin (alt name: GR)
  Species: T. cruzi
  Insert size (bp): 561
  GenBank ID: Tc00.1047053508265.10
  Tag / fusion protein: 6HIS (C terminal on insert)
Terms and licenses: Academic/Nonprofit Terms; Industry Terms: Not Available to Industry
How to cite: pET21a - GR was a gift from Judy Lieberman (Addgene plasmid # 89614 ; http://n2t.net/addgene:89614 ; RRID:Addgene_89614)
